>Addgene plasmid #130154 | pRDAX-406 FLAG IFP1.4[1] Stuffer/InteinC IFP1.4[2] | depositor full sequence | sequence record 249532 | Full Sequence
TAGTTATTAATAGTAATCAATTACGGGGTCATTAGTTCATAGCCCATATATGGAGTTCCGCGTTACATAA
CTTACGGTAAATGGCCCGCCTGGCTGACCGCCCAACGACCCCCGCCCATTGACGTCAATAATGACGTATG
TTCCCATAGTAACGCCAATAGGGACTTTCCATTGACGTCAATGGGTGGAGTATTTACGGTAAACTGCCCA
CTTGGCAGTACATCAAGTGTATCATATGCCAAGTACGCCCCCTATTGACGTCAATGACGGTAAATGGCCC
GCCTGGCATTATGCCCAGTACATGACCTTATGGGACTTTCCTACTTGGCAGTACATCTACGTATTAGTCA
TCGCTATTACCATGGTGATGCGGTTTTGGCAGTACATCAATGGGCGTGGATAGCGGTTTGACTCACGGGG
ATTTCCAAGTCTCCACCCCATTGACGTCAATGGGAGTTTGTTTTGGCACCAAAATCAACGGGACTTTCCA
AAATGTCGTAACAACTCCGCCCCATTGACGCAAATGGGCGGTAGGCGTGTACGGTGGGAGGTCTATATAA
GCAGAGCTGGTTTAGTGAACCGTCAGATCCGCTAGCGCTACCGGACTCAGATCTCGAGCTCAAGCTTCGA
ATTCGCCACCATGGACTACAAAGACGATGACGATAAAGGAAGTGCTCGGGATCCATTGCCTTTCTTCCCA
CCCTTGTACCTCGGTGGACCAGAGATCACCACCGAGAACTGCGAGAGGGAACCGATACACATTCCCGGGT
CCATTCAGCCCCATGGTGCGCTGCTGACTGCTGACGGACATTCAGGGGAAGTGCTGCAAGTCAGCCTGAA
TGCAGCAACCTTTCTGGGCCAAGAACCCACTGTGCTTCGCGGGCAGACCTTGGCTGCTCTGCTGCCTGAG
CAGTGGCCAGCCCTCCAAGCAGCTCTTCCACCCGGTTGTCCAGACGCCCTCCAGTATCGTGCCACTCTGG
ACTGGCCTGCTGCCGGCCACCTTAGCCTGACAGTGCACAGGGTAGCTGAGCTGCTCATCCTCGAATTCGA
GCCCACCGAGGCATGGTCTTGTCTGTCCTATGAGACTGAGATCCTGACAGTTGAGTATGGTCTGCTTCCC
ATAGGCAAGATCGTGGAGAAAAGGATCGAATGTACCGTGTACTCAGTCGACAATAACGGCAACATCTACA
CTCAACCTGTTGCACAGTGGCATGATAGAGGAGAACAGGAAGTGTTCGAGTACTGCTTGGAGGATGGGAG
TCTGATACGAGCCACGAAAGACCACAAGTTCATGACCGTAGATGGACAGATGCTGCCAATTGACGAGATC
TTTGAGCGGGAATTGGACCTGATGAGGGTGGATAATCTTCCGAACATCAAGATTGCTACACGCAAGTATC
TCGGGAAACAGAACGTCTACGACATTGGTGTGGAACGTGACCACAACTTTGCGCTCAAGAATGGCTTCAT
TGCCAGCAATTGCGACAGCATTGGACCCCATGCGCTGAGGAACGCTATGTTCGCCCTTGAATCTGCTCCC
AATCTCCGAGCACTGGCTGAAGTCGCCACACAGACAGTCAGGGAGCTGACAGGCTTTGATCGGGTGATGC
TGTACAAGTTTGCCCCAGATGCAACGGGTGAGATGATCGCAGAAGCCAGACGGGAAGGGATGCAGGCCTT
CCTGGGCCACAGATTTCCGGCCTCACATACGCCTGCTCAGGCCAGAGCACTGTACACCCGACACCTCCTG
AGACTGACTGCGGACACTAGAGCAGCTGCCGTGCCACTCGATCCCGTGCTCAACCCACAGACCAATGCGC
CTACCCCTTTGGGAGGAGCCGTACTGAGGGCCACATCCCCTATGCACATGCAGTATCTGCGCAACATGGG
CGTTGGGAGTAGTCTGTCTGTGTCCGTTGTCGTTGGAGGGCAACTGTGGGGCTTGATCGTCTGCCACCAT
CAGACACCGTATGTGCTTCCTCCTGACTTGCGTACAACTCTGGAGGAGCTGGGCCGCAAGCTTAGCGGCC
AGGTGCAGCGGAAAGAGGCCACTGGTGATTACAAGGATGACGATGACAAGTAAGCGGCCGCGACTCTAGA
TCATAATCAGCCATACCACATTTGTAGAGGTTTTACTTGCTTTAAAAAACCTCCCACACCTCCCCCTGAA
CCTGAAACATAAAATGAATGCAATTGTTGTTGTTAACTTGTTTATTGCAGCTTATAATGGTTACAAATAA
AGCAATAGCATCACAAATTTCACAAATAAAGCATTTTTTTCACTGCATTCTAGTTGTGGTTTGTCCAAAC
TCATCAATGTATCTTAAGGCGTAAATTGTAAGCGTTAATATTTTGTTAAAATTCGCGTTAAATTTTTGTT
AAATCAGCTCATTTTTTAACCAATAGGCCGAAATCGGCAAAATCCCTTATAAATCAAAAGAATAGACCGA
GATAGGGT
[37 nt withheld, positions 2459-2495]
AAAGAACGTGGACTCCAACGTCAAAGG
[49 nt withheld, positions 2523-2571]
T
[91 nt withheld, positions 2573-2663]
G
[124 nt withheld, positions 2665-2788]
CAGGTGGCACTTTTCGGGGAAATGTGCGCGGAACCCCTATTTGTTTATTTTTCTAAATACATTCAAATAT
GTATCCGCTCATGAGACAATAACCCTGATAAATGCTTCAATAATATTGAAAAAGGAAGAGTCCTGAGGCG
GAAAGAACCAGCTGTGGAATGTGTGTCAGTTAGGGTGTGGAAAGTCCCCAGGCTCCCCAGCAGGCAGAAG
TATGCAAAGCATGCATCTCAATTAGTCAGCAACCAGGTGTGGAAAGTCCCCAGGCTCCCCAGCAGGCAGA
AGTATGCAAAGCATGCATCTCAATTAGTCAGCAACCATAGTCCCGCCCCTAACTCCGCCCATCCCGCCCC
TAACTCCGCCCAGTTCCGCCCATTCTCCGCCCCATGGCTGACTAATTTTTTTTATTTATGCAGAGGCCGA
GGCCGCCTCGGCCTCTGAGCTATTCCAGAAGTAGTGAGGAGGCTTTTTTGGAGGCCTAGGCTTTTGCAAA
GATCGATCAAGAGACAGGATGAGGATCGTTTCGCATGATTGAACAAGATGGATTGCACGCAGGTTCTCCG
GCCGCTTGGGTGGAGAGGCTATTCGGCTATGACTGGGCACAACAGACAATCGGCTGCTCTGATGCCGCCG
TGTTCCGGCTGTCAGCGCAGGGGCGCCCGGTTCTTTTTGTCAAGACCGACCTGTCCGGTGCCCTGAATGA
ACTGCAAGACGAGGCAGCGCGGCTATCGTGGCTGGCCACGACGGGCGTTCCTTGCGCAGCTGTGCTCGAC
GTTGTCACTGAAGCGGGAAGGGACTGGCTGCTATTGGGCGAAGTGCCGGGGCAGGATCTCCTGTCATCTC
ACCTTGCTCCTGCCGAGAAAGTATCCATCATGGCTGATGCAATGCGGCGGCTGCATACGCTTGATCCGGC
TACCTGCCCATTCGACCACCAAGCGAAACATCGCATCGAGCGAGCACGTACTCGGATGGAAGCCGGTCTT
GTCGATCAGGATGATCTGGACGAAGAGCATCAGGGGCTCGCGCCAGCCGAACTGTTCGCCAGGCTCAAGG
CGAGCATGCCCGACGGCGAGGATCTCGTCGTGACCCATGGCGATGCCTGCTTGCCGAATATCATGGTGGA
AAATGGCCGCTTTTCTGGATTCATCGACTGTGGCCGGCTGGGTGTGGCGGACCGCTATCAGGACATAGCG
TTGGCTACCCGTGATATTGCTGAAGAGCTTGGCGGCGAATGGGCTGACCGCTTCCTCGTGCTTTACGGTA
TCGCCGCTCCCGATTCGCAGCGCATCGCCTTCTATCGCCTTCTTGACGAGTTCTTCTGAGCGGGACTCTG
GGGTTCGAAATGACCGACCAAGCGACGCCCAACCTGCCATCACGAGATTTCGATTCCACCGCCGCCTTCT
ATGAAAGGTTGGGCTTCGGAATCGTTTTCCGGGACGCCGGCTGGATGATCCTCCAGCGCGGGGATCTCAT
GCTGGAGTTCTTCGCCCACCCTAGGGGGAGGCTAACTGAAACACGGAAGGAGACAATACCGGAAGGAACC
CGCGCTATGACGGCAATAAAAAGACAGAATAAAACGCACGGTGTTGGGTCGTTTGTTCATAAACGCGGGG
TTCGGTCCCAGGGCTGGCACTCTGTCGATACCCCACCGAGACCCCATTGGGGCCAATACGCCCGCGTTTC
TTCCTTTTCCCCACCCCACCCCCCAAGTTCGGGTGAAGGCCCAGGGCTCGCAGCCAACGTCGGGGCGGCA
GGCCCTGCCATAGCCTCAGGTTACTCATATATACTTTAGATTGATTTAAAACTTCATTTTTAATTTAAAA
GGATCTAGGTGAAGATCCTTTTTGATAATCTCATGACCAAAATCCCTTAACGTGAGTTTTCGTTCCACTG
AGCGTCAGACCCCGTAGAAAAGATCAAAGGATCTTCTTGAGATCCTTTTTTTCTGCGCGTAATCTGCTGC
TTGCAAACAAAAAAACCACCGCTACCAGCGGTGGTTTGTTTGCCGGATCAAGAGCTACCAACTCTTTTTC
CGAAGGTAACTGGCTTCAGCAGAGCGCAGATACCAAATACTGTCCTTCTAGTGTAGCCGTAGTTAGGCCA
CCACTTCAAGAACTCTGTAGCACCGCCTACATACCTCGCTCTGCTAATCCTGTTACCAGTGGCTGCTGCC
AGTGGCGATAAGTCGTGTCTTACCGGGTTGGACTCAAGACGATAGTTACCGGATAAGGCGCAGCGGTCGG
GCTGAACGGGGGGTTCGTGCACACAGCCCAGCTTGGAGCGAACGACCTACACCGAACTGAGATACCTACA
GCGTGAGCTATGAGAAAGCGCCACGCTTCCCGAAGGGAGAAAGGCGGACAGGTATCCGGTAAGCGGCAGG
GTCGGAACAGGAGAGCGCACGAGGGAGCTTCCAGGGGGAAACGCCTGGTATCTTTATAGTCCTGTCGGGT
TTCGCCACCTCTGACTTGAGCGTCGATTTTTGTGATGCTCGTCAGGGGGGCGGAGCCTATGGAAAAACGC
CAGCAACGCGGCCTTTTTACGGTTCCTGGCCTTTTGCTGGCCTTTTGCTCACATGTTCTTTCCTGCGTTA
TCCCCTGATTCTGTGGATAACCGTATTACCGCCATGCAT
Features (pLannotate 1.2.2; 16 found; start..end, strand, type, name):
     61..364     +  enhancer       CMV enhancer: human cytomegalovirus immediate early enhancer
    365..568     +  promoter       CMV promoter: human cytomegalovirus (CMV) immediate early promoter
    591..634     +  misc_feature   MCS (fragment): multiple cloning site
    643..667     +  CDS            3xFLAG (fragment): three tandem FLAG® epitope tags
    674..2050    +  CDS            bphP (fragment): BPHY_DEIRA - Experimental evidence at protein level: Swiss-Prot protein existence level 1. Photoreceptor which exists in two forms that are reversibly interconvertible by light: the R form that absorbs maximally in the red region of the spectrum and the FR form that absorbs maximally in the far-red region. Has also a slight blue shift for the far-red maximum. Could also absorb green light. May participate in regulating pigment synthesis like the carotenoid deinoxanthin which could protect the bacterium from intense visible light. From Deinococcus radiodurans (strain ATCC 13939 / DSM 20539 / JC
   2057..2080    +  CDS            FLAG: FLAG® epitope tag, followed by an enterokinase cleavage site
   2099..2182    +  CDS            large T antigen (fragment): large T antigen from SV40 (simian virus 40)
   2205..2326    +  polyA_signal   SV40 poly(A) signal: SV40 polyadenylation signal
   2360..2788    -  rep_origin     f1 ori (sequence partly withheld): f1 bacteriophage origin of replication; arrow indicates direction of (+) strand synthesis
   2815..2919    +  promoter       AmpR promoter: bla
   2921..3278    +  promoter       SV40 promoter: SV40 enhancer and early promoter
   3313..4107    +  CDS            NeoR/KanR: aminoglycoside phosphotransferase from Tn5; aph(3')-II (or nptII); confers resistance to neomycin, kanamycin, and G418 (Geneticin®)
   4128..4280    +  CDS            ble (fragment): BLE_KLEPN - Experimental evidence at protein level: Swiss-Prot protein existence level 1. Binding protein with a strong affinity to the bleomycin family of antibiotics. Binds to CL990; an antimitotic-antibiotic compound. From Klebsiella pneumoniae.
   4339..4386    +  polyA_signal   HSV TK poly(A) signal: herpes simplex virus thymidine kinase polyadenylation signal (Cole and Stacy, 1985)
   4477..4493    -  polyA_signal   bGH poly(A) signal (fragment): bovine growth hormone polyadenylation signal
   4715..5303    +  rep_origin     ori: high-copy-number ColE1/pMB1/pBR322/pUC origin of replication
