[The description below was written by a language model from this plasmid's Addgene catalogue record and pLannotate feature annotations shown in this document.]
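Description:
pRDAX-406 FLAG IFP1.4[1] Stuffer/InteinC IFP1.4[2] is a 5.4 kb mammalian expression plasmid built on the Clontech pEGFP-N1 backbone and intended as an assay vector for protein–protein interaction studies by bimolecular or trimolecular fluorescence complementation (BiFC/TriFC). It replicates at high copy in E. coli from a ColE1/pUC-type origin and also carries an f1 phage origin. Selection relies on the Tn5 NeoR/KanR cassette, which is driven by both a bacterial (bla) promoter and the SV40 early promoter and terminated by the HSV TK polyadenylation signal. It therefore confers kanamycin resistance in bacteria and G418 resistance in transfected mammalian cells.

The payload sits downstream of the CMV immediate-early enhancer and promoter and a remnant of the multiple cloning site. It begins with a FLAG-type epitope, followed by a roughly 1.4 kb region annotated as matching the Deinococcus radiodurans bacteriophytochrome bphP. This is consistent with IFP1.4, an infrared fluorescent protein engineered from that bacteriophytochrome, although the catalogue entry lists the insert species as mouse. A second FLAG tag, a short fragment matching SV40 large T antigen (its role is not stated) and the SV40 poly(A) signal follow.

The construct name indicates that the reporter is split into two fragments, IFP1.4[1] and IFP1.4[2], separated by a stuffer and a C-terminal intein segment. The stuffer is presumably a placeholder to be replaced with a protein of interest. However, the automated annotation does not resolve the stuffer, the intein or the fragment boundaries, and the cloning sites are not recorded. In complementation assays of this kind, fluorescence is restored when interacting partners bring the reporter fragments together.
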