Addgene plasmid #130154: pRDAX-406 FLAG IFP1.4[1] Stuffer/InteinC IFP1.4[2]
Purpose: PPI (BiFC/TriFC) assay vector
Depositing lab: Gary Lewin. Depositing organization: Max-Delbrueck-Centrum fuer Molekulare Medizin (MDC).
Backbone
  Vector backbone: pEGFP-N1 U55762 Clontech
  Vector type: Mammalian Expression
Growth in bacteria
  Bacterial resistance: Kanamycin, 50 μg/mL
  Growth temperature: 37°C
  Growth strain: DH5alpha
  Copy number: High Copy
Gene/Insert
  Gene/Insert name: IFP1.4
  Species: M. musculus (mouse)
  Cloning method: Restriction Enzyme; 5′ cloning site unknown (unknown if destroyed); 3′ cloning site unknown (unknown if destroyed)
Terms and licenses: Academic/Nonprofit Terms; Industry Terms: Not Available to Industry
How to cite: pRDAX-406 FLAG IFP1.4[1] Stuffer/InteinC IFP1.4[2] was a gift from Gary Lewin (Addgene plasmid # 130154 ; http://n2t.net/addgene:130154 ; RRID:Addgene_130154)
